>Addgene plasmid #243016 | AiP15196 - pAAV-AiE1491m-minBG-SYFP2-WPRE3-BGHpA | addgene full sequence | sequence record 489675 | Addgene NGS Result
CCTGCAGGCAGCTGCGCGCTCGCTCGCTCACTGAGGCCGCCCGGGCGTCGGGCGACCTTTGGTCGCCCGG
CCTCAGTGAGCGAGCGAGCGCGCAGAGAGGGAGTGGCCAACTCCATCACTAGGGGTTCCTGCGGCCGCAC
GCGTCATCTTGAAAGCATCACCCAGGACCCACTGAGATGAGAAAACTCACTGCTTTCTGCCTGAGCACAT
TGATCACAGCAGACTCTCAACAGCCTGTTACTTCCTGCCACGACTAGCCCTGCCCAGCACTTTCTTCTCT
GGCTTATGCAAACCAAGGATAATTCAGGCAAATTCAAGCAGTGTTTTTTTGTTTATGTCTTGGTCACATC
TTGGCTGTTTTCCAGCCTTCCTTTGATGTCTGGGTTACTTAAGGGGTCCTTTGAAAATGGTGTTCAGTTA
AGTAAATAAAAAGTGAAACCGTGTGTTTGGGGATGAAGAATTGTGCTCCCCAAAGATTCCACTGTGCCAA
GGCTGGAAGGAGGGGTCTCCTTTGATCCAAAATAATTAAATTGGGCTAACTGGCTAGAGCTCTCTTGCCT
GACAAAAATGGCATTATTTACCATTTGCTTTCCTTAAATTCAATTTCATTTTCTTTCCTTCCTTTCCCCA
TTTCTTCCCCATACCTAACTCCATGCTATCTGGTCACACTGATGTATACTCTGGGTTCCCCACATAAGCC
ATGTGATATCAGCCATCCGAGCTCGGGCTGGGCATAAAAGTCAGGGCAGAGCCATCTATTGCTTACATTT
GCTTCTGGGATCCAGATCTTTCGAAGCTAGCGCTACCGGTCGCCACCATGGTGAGCAAGGGCGAGGAGCT
GTTCACCGGGGTGGTGCCCATCCTGGTCGAGCTGGACGGCGACGTAAACGGCCACAAGTTCAGCGTGTCC
GGCGAGGGCGAGGGCGATGCCACCTACGGCAAGCTGACCCTGAAGCTGATCTGCACCACCGGCAAGCTGC
CCGTGCCCTGGCCCACCCTCGTGACCACCCTGGGCTACGGCGTGCAGTGCTTCGCCCGCTACCCCGACCA
CATGAAGCAGCACGACTTCTTCAAGTCCGCCATGCCCGAAGGCTACGTCCAGGAGCGCACCATCTTCTTC
AAGGACGACGGCAACTACAAGACCCGCGCCGAGGTGAAGTTCGAGGGCGACACCCTGGTGAACCGCATCG
AGCTGAAGGGCATCGACTTCAAGGAGGACGGCAACATCCTGGGGCACAAGCTGGAGTACAACTACAACAG
CCACAACGTCTATATCACCGCCGACAAGCAGAAGAACGGCATCAAGGCCAACTTCAAGATCCGCCACAAC
ATCGAGGACGGCGGCGTGCAGCTCGCCGACCACTACCAGCAGAACACCCCCATCGGCGACGGCCCCGTGC
TGCTGCCCGACAACCACTACCTGAGCTACCAGTCCAAGCTGAGCAAAGACCCCAACGAGAAGCGCGATCA
CATGGTCCTGCTGGAGTTCGTGACCGCCGCCGGGATCACTCTCGGCATGGACGAGCTGTACAAGTAAGTC
GACGGCGCGCCGCGGCCGCGAATTCGATATCATAATCAACCTCTGGATTACAAAATTTGTGAAAGATTGA
CTGGTATTCTTAACTATGTTGCTCCTTTTACGCTATGTGGATACGCTGCTTTAATGCCTTTGTATCATGC
TATTGCTTCCCGTATGGCTTTCATTTTCTCCTCCTTGTATAAATCCTGGTTAGTTCTTGCCACGGCGGAA
CTCATCGCCGCCTGCCTTGCCCGCTGCTGGACAGGGGCTCGGCTGTTGGGCACTGACAATTCCGTGGCTC
GAGAGATCTTCGACTGTGCCTTCTAGTTGCCAGCCATCTGTTGTTTGCCCCTCCCCCGTGCCTTCCTTGA
CCCTGGAAGGTGCCACTCCCACTGTCCTTTCCTAATAAAATGAGGAAATTGCATCGCATTGTCTGAGTAG
GTGTCATTCTATTCTGGGGGGTGGGGTGGGGCAGGACAGCAAGGGGGAGGATTGGGAAGACAATAGCAGG
CATGAGATCTCACGTGCGGACCGAGCGGCCGCAGGAACCCCTAGTGATGGAGTTGGCCACTCCCTCTCTG
CGCGCTCGCTCGCTCACTGAGGCCGGGCGACCAAAGGTCGCCCGACGCCCGGGCTTTGCCCGGGCGGCCT
CAGTGAGCGAGCGAGCGCGCAGCTGCCTGCAGGGGCGCCTGATGCGGTATTTTCTCCTTACGCATCTGTG
CGGTATTTCACACCGCATA
[95 nt withheld, positions 2260-2354]
T
[46 nt withheld, positions 2356-2401]
C
[141 nt withheld, positions 2403-2543]
CCTTTGACGTTGGAGTCCACGTTCTTT
[37 nt withheld, positions 2571-2607]
ACTCTATCTCGGGCTATTCTTTTGATTTATAAGGGATTTTGCCGATTTCGGTCTATTGGTTAAAAAATGA
GCTGATTTAACAAAAATTTAACGCGAATTTTAACAAAATATTAACGTTTACAATTTTATGGTGCACTCTC
AGTACAATCTGCTCTGATGCCGCATAGTTAAGCCAGCCCCGACACCCGCCAACACCCGCTGACGCGCCCT
GACGGGCTTGTCTGCTCCCGGCATCCGCTTACAGACAAGCTGTGACCGTCTCCGGGAGCTGCATGTGTCA
GAGGTTTTCACCGTCATCACCGAAACGCGCGAGACGAAAGGGCCTCGTGATACGCCTATTTTTATAGGTT
AATGTCATGATAATAATGGTTTCTTAGACGTCAGGTGGCACTTTTCGGGGAAATGTGCGCGGAACCCCTA
TTTGTTTATTTTTCTAAATACATTCAAATATGTATCCGCTCATGAGACAATAACCCTGATAAATGCTTCA
ATAATATTGAAAAAGGAAGAGTATGAGTATTCAACATTTCCGTGTCGCCCTTATTCCCTTTTTTGCGGCA
TTTTGCCTTCCTGTTTTTGCTCACCCAGAAACGCTGGTGAAAGTAAAAGATGCTGAAGATCAGTTGGGTG
CACGAGTGGGTTACATCGAACTGGATCTCAACAGCGGTAAGATCCTTGAGAGTTTTCGCCCCGAAGAACG
TTTTCCAATGATGAGCACTTTTAAAGTTCTGCTATGTGGCGCGGTATTATCCCGTATTGACGCCGGGCAA
GAGCAACTCGGTCGCCGCATACACTATTCTCAGAATGACTTGGTTGAGTACTCACCAGTCACAGAAAAGC
ATCTTACGGATGGCATGACAGTAAGAGAATTATGCAGTGCTGCCATAACCATGAGTGATAACACTGCGGC
CAACTTACTTCTGACAACGATCGGAGGACCGAAGGAGCTAACCGCTTTTTTGCACAACATGGGGGATCAT
GTAACTCGCCTTGATCGTTGGGAACCGGAGCTGAATGAAGCCATACCAAACGACGAGCGTGACACCACGA
TGCCTGTAGCAATGGCAACAACGTTGCGCAAACTATTAACTGGCGAACTACTTACTCTAGCTTCCCGGCA
ACAATTAATAGACTGGATGGAGGCGGATAAAGTTGCAGGACCACTTCTGCGCTCGGCCCTTCCGGCTGGC
TGGTTTATTGCTGATAAATCTGGAGCCGGTGAGCGTGGGTCTCGCGGTATCATTGCAGCACTGGGGCCAG
ATGGTAAGCCCTCCCGTATCGTAGTTATCTACACGACGGGGAGTCAGGCAACTATGGATGAACGAAATAG
ACAGATCGCTGAGATAGGTGCCTCACTGATTAAGCATTGGTAACTGTCAGACCAAGTTTACTCATATATA
CTTTAGATTGATTTAAAACTTCATTTTTAATTTAAAAGGATCTAGGTGAAGATCCTTTTTGATAATCTCA
TGACCAAAATCCCTTAACGTGAGTTTTCGTTCCACTGAGCGTCAGACCCCGTAGAAAAGATCAAAGGATC
TTCTTGAGATCCTTTTTTTCTGCGCGTAATCTGCTGCTTGCAAACAAAAAAACCACCGCTACCAGCGGTG
GTTTGTTTGCCGGATCAAGAGCTACCAACTCTTTTTCCGAAGGTAACTGGCTTCAGCAGAGCGCAGATAC
CAAATACTGTTCTTCTAGTGTAGCCGTAGTTAGGCCACCACTTCAAGAACTCTGTAGCACCGCCTACATA
CCTCGCTCTGCTAATCCTGTTACCAGTGGCTGCTGCCAGTGGCGATAAGTCGTGTCTTACCGGGTTGGAC
TCAAGACGATAGTTACCGGATAAGGCGCAGCGGTCGGGCTGAACGGGGGGTTCGTGCACACAGCCCAGCT
TGGAGCGAACGACCTACACCGAACTGAGATACCTACAGCGTGAGCTATGAGAAAGCGCCACGCTTCCCGA
AGGGAGAAAGGCGGACAGGTATCCGGTAAGCGGCAGGGTCGGAACAGGAGAGCGCACGAGGGAGCTTCCA
GGGGGAAACGCCTGGTATCTTTATAGTCCTGTCGGGTTTCGCCACCTCTGACTTGAGCGTCGATTTTTGT
GATGCTCGTCAGGGGGGCGGAGCCTATGGAAAAACGCCAGCAACGCGGCCTTTTTACGGTTCCTGGCCTT
TTGCTGGCCTTTTGCTCACATGT
Features (pLannotate 1.2.2; 14 found; start..end, strand, type, name):
     12..39      +  repeat_region  AAV2 ITR (fragment): inverted terminal repeat of adeno-associated virus serotype 2 inverted
     68..95      +  repeat_region  AAV2 ITR (fragment): inverted terminal repeat of adeno-associated virus serotype 2 inverted
    818..1534    +  CDS            SYFP2: SYFP2 is a basic (constitutively fluorescent) yellow fluorescent protein published in 2006, derived from Aequorea victoria. It is reported to be a very rapidly-maturing monomer with moderate acid sensitivity.
   1574..1731    +  misc_feature   WPRE (fragment): woodchuck hepatitis virus posttranscriptional regulatory element
   1737..1817    +  misc_feature   WPRE (fragment): woodchuck hepatitis virus posttranscriptional regulatory element
   1834..1945    +  polyA_signal   bGH poly(A) signal: bovine growth hormone polyadenylation signal
   2063..2203    +  repeat_region  AAV2 ITR: inverted terminal repeat of adeno-associated virus serotype 2 inverted
   2208..2259    -  misc_feature   bom (fragment): basis of mobility region from pBR322
   2278..2733    +  rep_origin     f1 ori (sequence partly withheld): f1 bacteriophage origin of replication; arrow indicates direction of (+) strand synthesis
   2734..2783    -  misc_feature   bom (fragment): basis of mobility region from pBR322
   2885..2920    -  CDS            rop (fragment): Rop protein, which maintains plasmids at low copy number; rop
   3015..3119    +  promoter       AmpR promoter: bla
   3120..3980    +  CDS            AmpR: β-lactamase; bla; confers resistance to ampicillin, carbenicillin, and related antibiotics
   4151..4739    +  rep_origin     ori: high-copy-number ColE1/pMB1/pBR322/pUC origin of replication
