[The description below was written by a language model from this plasmid's Addgene catalogue record and pLannotate feature annotations shown in this document.]
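Description:
AiP15196 - pAAV-AiE1491m-minBG-SYFP2-WPRE3-BGHpA is an adeno-associated virus transfer plasmid built on a pAAV2 backbone, about 4.8 kb in the sequenced record. It is propagated in bacteria as a high-copy plasmid through a ColE1/pUC-type origin and selected with ampicillin via the β-lactamase gene and its own promoter. An f1 phage origin and small remnants of pBR322 bom and rop sequences are also present in the backbone. The expression cassette is flanked by AAV2 inverted terminal repeats, which are the cis elements needed for replication and packaging of the intervening DNA into recombinant AAV particles. The downstream ITR is annotated in full, while the upstream one is detected only as short fragments, which may reflect the difficulty of sequencing or annotating these structured repeats rather than a true truncation.

The payload is an enhancer-reporter cassette. According to the name and stated purpose, the AiE1491m enhancer is placed ahead of a minimal beta-globin promoter (minBG); neither element is called out in the automated feature table, but both presumably occupy the unannotated region between the upstream ITR and the reporter. They drive SYFP2, a rapidly maturing monomeric yellow fluorescent protein derived from Aequorea victoria. Downstream lie a shortened woodchuck hepatitis virus posttranscriptional regulatory element (WPRE3, annotated as two WPRE fragments), which boosts transcript stability and expression, and a bovine growth hormone polyadenylation signal. Because a minimal promoter has little activity alone, fluorescence reports the activity of the enhancer, so the construct is used for labelling specific brain cell populations after AAV delivery. The record does not state which populations are targeted.
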