Addgene plasmid #243016: AiP15196 - pAAV-AiE1491m-minBG-SYFP2-WPRE3-BGHpA
Purpose: AiE1491m is an enhancer sequence designed to drive AAV-mediated transgene expression in specific populations of brain cells.
Depositing lab: Allen Institute for Brain Science & Boaz Levi. Depositing organization: Allen Institute.
Backbone
  Vector backbone: pAAV2
  Vector type: AAV
Growth in bacteria
  Bacterial resistance: Ampicillin, 100 μg/mL
  Growth temperature: 37°C
  Growth strain: NEB Stable
  Copy number: High Copy
Gene/Insert
  Gene/Insert name: SYFP2
  Species: Synthetic
  Cloning method: Restriction Enzyme; 5′ cloning site Unknown (unknown if destroyed)
Terms and licenses: Academic/Nonprofit Terms; Industry Terms: Not Available to Industry
How to cite: AiP15196 - pAAV-AiE1491m-minBG-SYFP2-WPRE3-BGHpA was a gift from Allen Institute for Brain Science & Boaz Levi (Addgene plasmid # 243016 ; http://n2t.net/addgene:243016 ; RRID:Addgene_243016)
